>Addgene plasmid #44024 | pCAGGS-I-SceI-Trex2 | depositor full sequence | sequence record 59603 | composite
GTCGACATTGATTATTGACTAGTTATTAATAGTAATCAATTACGGGGTCATTAGTTCATAGCCCATATAT
GGAGTTCCGCGTTACATAACTTACGGTAAATGGCCCGCCTGGCTGACCGCCCAACGACCCCCGCCCATTG
ACGTCAATAATGACGTATGTTCCCATAGTAACGCCAATAGGGACTTTCCATTGACGTCAATGGGTGGAGT
ATTTACGGTAAACTGCCCACTTGGCAGTACATCAAGTGTATCATATGCCAAGTCCGCCCCCTATTGACGT
CAATGACGGTAAATGGCCCGCCTGGCATTATGCCCAGTACATGACCTTACGGGACTTTCCTACTTGGCAG
TACATCTACGTATTAGTCATCGCTATTACCATGGGTCGAGGTGAGCCCCACGTTCTGCTTCACTCTCCCC
ATCTCCCCCCCCTCCCCACCCCCAATTTTGTATTTATTTATTTTTTAATTATTTTGTGCAGCGATGGGGG
CGGGGGGGGGGGGGGCGCGCGCCAGGCGGGGCGGGGCGGGGCGAGGGGCGGGGCGGGGCGAGGCGGAGAG
GTGCGGCGGCAGCCAATCAGAGCGGCGCGCTCCGAAAGTTTCCTTTTATGGCGAGGCGGCGGCGGCGGCG
GCCCTATAAAAAGCGAAGCGCGCGGCGGGCGGGAGTCGCTGCGTTGCCTTCGCCCCGTGCCCCGCTCCGC
GCCGCCTCGCGCCGCCCGCCCCGGCTCTGACTGACCGCGTTACTCCCACAGGTGAGCGGGCGGGACGGCC
CTTCTCCTCCGGGCTGTAATTAGCGCTTGGTTTAATGACGGCTCGTTTCTTTTCTGTGGCTGCGTGAAAG
CCTTAAAGGGCTCCGGGAGGGCCCTTTGTGCGGGGGGGAGCGGCTCGGGGGGTGCGTGCGTGTGTGTGTG
CGTGGGGAGCGCCGCGTGCGGCCCGCGCTGCCCGGCGGCTGTGAGCGCTGCGGGCGCGGCGCGGGGCTTT
GTGCGCTCCGCGTGTGCGCGAGGGGAGCGCGGCCGGGGGCGGTGCCCCGCGGTGCGGGGGGGCTGCGAGG
GGAACAAAGGCTGCGTGCGGGGTGTGTGCGTGGGGGGGTGAGCAGGGGGTGTGGGCGCGGCGGTCGGGCT
GTAACCCCCCCCTGCACCCCCCTCCCCGAGTTGCTGAGCACGGCCCGGCTTCGGGTGCGGGGCTCCGTGC
GGGGCGTGGCGCGGGGCTCGCCGTGCCGGGCGGGGGGTGGCGGCAGGTGGGGGTGCCGGGCGGGGCGGGG
CCGCCTCGGGCCGGGGAGGGCTCGGGGGAGGGGCGCGGCGGCCCCGGAGCGCCGGCGGCTGTCGAGGCGC
GGCGAGCCGCAGCCATTGCCTTTTATGGTAATCGTGCGAGAGGGCGCAGGGACTTCCTTTGTCCCAAATC
TGGCGGAGCCGAAATCTGGGAGGCGCCGCCGCACCCCCTCTAGCGGGCGCGGGCGAAGCGGTGCGGCGCC
GGCAGGAAGGAAATGGGCGGGGAGGGCCTTCGTGCGTCGCCGCGCCGCCGTCCCCTTCTCCATCTCCAGC
CTCGGGGCTGCCGCAGGGGGACGGCTGCCTTCGGGGGGGACGGGGCAGGGCGGGGTTCGGCTTCTGGCGT
GTGACCGGCGGCTCTAGAGCCTCTGCTAACCATGTTCATGCCTTCTTCTTTTTCCTACAGCTCCTGGGCA
ACGTGCTGGTTATTGTGCTGTCTCATCATTTTGGCAAAGAATTCCTCGAAATTCAGATCCGCCGCCACTA
TGGGATCAAGATCGCCAAAAAAGAAGAGAAAGGTGCCGAAGAAGCATGCAGCACCACCAAAAAAAAAACG
AAAAGTAGAAGACCCACGATTTATGTACCCATACGATGTTCCTGACTATGCGGGTATGAAA
[354 nt withheld, positions 1882-2235]
AAAAAAACCATCCCGAACAACCTGGTTGAAAACTACCTGACCCCGATGTCTCTGGCATACTGGTTCATGG
ATGATGGTGGTAAATGGGATTACAACAAAAACTCTACCAACAAATCGATCGTACTGAACACCCAGTCTTT
CACTTTCGAAGAAGTAGAATACCTGGTTAAGGGTCTGCGTAACAAATTCCAACTGAACTGTTACGTAAAA
ATCAACAAAAACAAACCGATCATCTACATCGATTCTATGTCTTACCTGATCTTCTACAACCTGATCAAAC
CGTACCTGATCCCGCAGATGATGTACAAACTGCCGAACACTATCTCCTCCGAAACTTTCCTGAAAAGATC
TTGTTCCTGTGAGAACATCAGCATGTCTGAGCCACCCCGGGCTGAGACCTTTGTATTCCTGGACCTAGAA
GCCACTGGGCTCCCAAACATGGATCCTGAGATTGCAGAGATATCCCTTTTTGCTGTTCACCGCTCTTCCC
TGGAGAACCCAGAACGGGATGATTCTGGTTCCTTGGTGCTGCCCCGTGTTCTGGACAAGCTCACACTGTG
CATGTGCCCGGAGCGCCCCTTTACTGCCAAGGCCAGTGAGATTACTGGTTTGAGCAGCGAAAGCCTGATG
CACTGCGGGAAGGCTGGTTTCAATGGCGCTGTGGTAAGGACACTGCAGGGCTTCCTAAGCCGCCAGGAGG
GCCCCATCTGCCTTGTGGCCCACAATGGCTTCGATTATGACTTCCCACTGCTGTGCACGGAGCTACAACG
TCTGGGTGCCCATCTGCCCCAAGACACTGTCTGCCTGGACACACTGCCTGCATTGCGGGGCCTGGACCGT
GCTCACAGCCACGGCACCAGGGCTCAAGGCCGCAAAAGCTACAGCCTGGCCAGTCTCTTCCACCGCTACT
TCCAGGCTGAACCCAGTGCTGCCCATTCAGCAGAAGGTGATGTGCACACCCTGCTTCTGATCTTCCTGCA
TCGTGCTCCTGAGCTGCTCGCCTGGGCAGATGAGCAGGCCCGCAGCTGGGCTCATATTGAGCCCATGTAC
GTGCCACCTGATGGTCCAAGCCTCGAAGCCTGAATGCCAGTGCCATCCATTCATCCAGGCTCTCGAGGAT
CTTTTTCCCTCTGCCAAAAATTATGGGGACATCATGAAGCCCCTTGAGCATCTGACTTCTGGCTAATAAA
GGAAATTTATTTTCATTGCAATAGTGTGTTGGAATTTTTTGTGTCTCTCACTCGGAAGGACATATGGGAG
GGCAAATCATTTAAAACATCAGAATGAGTATTTGGTTTAGAGTTTGGCAACATATGCCATATGCTGGCTG
CCATGAACAAAGGTGGCTATAAAGAGGTCATCAGTATATGAAACAGCCCCCTGCTGTCCATTCCTTATTC
CATAGAAAAGCCTTGACTTGAGGTTAGATTTTTTTTATATTTTGTTTTGTGTTATTTTTTTCTTTAACAT
CCCTAAAATTTTCCTTACATGTTTTACTAGCCAGATTTTTCCTCCTCTCCTGACTACTCCCAGTCATAGC
TGTCCCTCTTCTCTTATGAAGATCCCTCGACCTGCAGCCCAAGCTGCGGCCGCAGCTTGGCGTAATCATG
GTCATAGCTGTTTCCTGTGTGAAATTGTTATCCGCTCACAATTCCACACAACATACGAGCCGGAAGCATA
AAGTGTAAAGCCTGGGGTGCCTAATGAGTGAGCTAACTCACATTAATTGCGTTGCGCTCACTGCCCGCTT
TCCAGTCGGGAAACCTGTCGTGCCAGCGGATCCGCATCTCAATTAGTCAGCAACCATAGTCCCGCCCCTA
ACTCCGCCCATCCCGCCCCTAACTCCGCCCAGTTCCGCCCATTCTCCGCCCCATGGCTGACTAATTTTTT
TTATTTATGCAGAGGCCGAGGCCGCCTCGGCCTCTGAGCTATTCCAGAAGTAGTGAGGAGGCTTTTTTGG
AGGCCTAGGCTTTTGCAAAAAGCTAACTTGTTTATTGCAGCTTATAATGGTTACAAATAAAGCAATAGCA
TCACAAATTTCACAAATAAAGCATTTTTTTCACTGCATTCTAGTTGTGGTTTGTCCAAACTCATCAATGT
ATCTTATCATGTCTGGATCCGCTGCATTAATGAATCGGCCAACGCGCGGGGAGAGGCGGTTTGCGTATTG
GGCGCTCTTCCGCTTCCTCGCTCACTGACTCGCTGCGCTCGGTCGTTCGGCTGCGGCGAGCGGTATCAGC
TCACTCAAAGGCGGTAATACGGTTATCCACAGAATCAGGGGATAACGCAGGAAAGAACATGTGAGCAAAA
GGCCAGCAAAAGGCCAGGAACCGTAAAAAGGCCGCGTTGCTGGCGTTTTTCCATAGGCTCCGCCCCCCTG
ACGAGCATCACAAAAATCGACGCTCAAGTCAGAGGTGGCGAAACCCGACAGGACTATAAAGATACCAGGC
GTTTCCCCCTGGAAGCTCCCTCGTGCGCTCTCCTGTTCCGACCCTGCCGCTTACCGGATACCTGTCCGCC
TTTCTCCCTTCGGGAAGCGTGGCGCTTTCTCAAAGCTCACGCTGTAGGTATCTCAGTTCGGTGTAGGTCG
TTCGCTCCAAGCTGGGCTGTGTGCACGAACCCCCCGTTCAGCCCGACCGCTGCGCCTTATCCGGTAACTA
TCGTCTTGAGTCCAACCCGGTAAGACACGACTTATCGCCACTGGCAGCAGCCACTGGTAACAGGATTAGC
AGAGCGAGGTATGTAGGCGGTGCTACAGAGTTCTTGAAGTGGTGGCCTAACTACGGCTACACTAGAAGAA
CAGTATTTGGTATCTGCGCTCTGCTGAAGCCAGTTACCTTCGGAAAAAGAGTTGGTAGCTCTTGATCCGG
CAAACAAACCACCGCTGGTAGCGGTGGTTTTTTTGTTTGCAAGCAGCAGATTACGCGCAGAAAAAAAGGA
TCTCAAGAAGATCCTTTGATCTTTTCTACGGGGTCTGACGCTCAGTGGAACGAAAACTCACGTTAAGGGA
TTTTGGTCATGAGATTATCAAAAAGGATCTTCACCTAGATCCTTTTAAATTAAAAATGAAGTTTTAAATC
AATCTAAAGTATATATGAGTAAACTTGGTCTGACAGTTACCAATGCTTAATCAGTGAGGCACCTATCTCA
GCGATCTGTCTATTTCGTTCATCCATAGTTGCCTGACTCCCCGTCGTGTAGATAACTACGATACGGGAGG
GCTTACCATCTGGCCCCAGTGCTGCAATGATACCGCGAGACCCACGCTCACCGGCTCCAGATTTATCAGC
AATAAACCAGCCAGCCGGAAGGGCCGAGCGCAGAAGTGGTCCTGCAACTTTATCCGCCTCCATCCAGTCT
ATTAATTGTTGCCGGGAAGCTAGAGTAAGTAGTTCGCCAGTTAATAGTTTGCGCAACGTTGTTGCCATTG
CTACAGGCATCGTGGTGTCACGCTCGTCGTTTGGTATGGCTTCATTCAGCTCCGGTTCCCAACGATCAAG
GCGAGTTACATGATCCCCCATGTTGTGCAAAAAAGCGGTTAGCTCCTTCGGTCCTCCGATCGTTGTCAGA
AGTAAGTTGGCCGCAGTGTTATCACTCATGGTTATGGCAGCACTGCATAATTCTCTTACTGTCATGCCAT
CCGTAAGATGCTTTTCTGTGACTGGTGAGTACTCAACCAAGTCATTCTGAGAATAGTGTATGCGGCGACC
GAGTTGCTCTTGCCCGGCGTCAATACGGGATAATACCGCGCCACATAGCAGAACTTTAAAAGTGCTCATC
ATTGGAAAACGTTCTTCGGGGCGAAAACTCTCAAGGATCTTACCGCTGTTGAGATCCAGTTCGATGTAAC
CCACTCGTGCACCCAACTGATCTTCAGCATCTTTTACTTTCACCAGCGTTTCTGGGTGAGCAAAAACAGG
AAGGCAAAATGCCGCAAAAAAGGGAATAAGGGCGACACGGAAATGTTGAATACTCATACTCTTCCTTTTT
CAATATTATTGAAGCATTTATCAGGGTTATTGTCTCATGAGCGGATACATATTTGAATGTATTTAGAAAA
ATAAACAAATAGGGGTTCCGCGCACATTTCCCCGAAAAGTGCCACCTG
Features (pLannotate 1.2.2; 20 found; start..end, strand, type, name):
      4..383     +  enhancer       CMV enhancer: human cytomegalovirus immediate early enhancer
    386..661     +  promoter       chicken β-actin promoter: No description available
    662..1670    +  intron         chimeric intron: chimera between introns from chicken β-actin and rabbit β-globin
   1668..1724    +  CDS            HBB (fragment): HBB_LEPEU - Experimental evidence at protein level: Swiss-Prot protein existence level 1. Involved in oxygen transport from the lung to the various peripheral tissues. From Lepus europaeus (European hare).
   1765..1784    +  CDS            SV40 NLS (fragment): nuclear localization signal of SV40 (simian virus 40) large T antigen
   1846..1874    +  CDS            3xHA (fragment): three tandem HA epitope tags
   1876..2580    +  CDS            SCEI (sequence partly withheld): SCE1_YEAST - Also known as OMEGA, SECY. Experimental evidence at protein level: Swiss-Prot protein existence level 1. Mitochondrial DNA endonuclease involved in intron homing. It introduces a specific double-strand break in the DNA of the 21S rRNA gene and thus mediates the insertion of an intron, containing its own coding sequence (group I intron), into an intronless gene. Specifically recognizes and cleaves the sequence 5'-TAGGGATAACAGGGTAAT-3'. From Saccharomyces cerevisiae (strain ATCC 204508 / S288c) (Baker's yeast).
   2608..3315    +  CDS            Trex2: TREX2_MOUSE - Experimental evidence at protein level: Swiss-Prot protein existence level 1. Exonuclease with a preference for double-stranded DNA with mismatched 3' termini. May play a role in DNA repair. From Mus musculus (Mouse).
   3420..3475    +  polyA_signal   β-globin poly(A) signal: rabbit β-globin polyadenylation signal (Gil and Proudfoot, 1987)
   3870..3886    -  protein_bind   lac operator: The lac repressor binds to the lac operator to inhibit transcription in E. coli. This inhibition can be relieved by adding lactose or isopropyl-β-D-thiogalactopyranoside (IPTG). lac repressor encoded by lacI
   3894..3924    -  promoter       lac promoter: promoter for the E. coli lac operon
   3939..3960    -  protein_bind   CAP binding site: CAP binding activates transcription in the presence of cAMP. E. coli catabolite activator protein
   3973..4012    -  CDS            lacI (fragment): lac repressor; lacI; The lac repressor binds to the lac operator to inhibit transcription in E. coli. This inhibition can be relieved by adding lactose or isopropyl-β-D-thiogalactopyranoside (IPTG).
   4019..4041    +  promoter       SV40 promoter (fragment): SV40 enhancer and early promoter
   4065..4200    +  rep_origin     SV40 ori: SV40 origin of replication
   4220..4354    +  polyA_signal   SV40 poly(A) signal: SV40 polyadenylation signal
   4356..4410    -  CDS            lacI (fragment): lac repressor; lacI; The lac repressor binds to the lac operator to inhibit transcription in E. coli. This inhibition can be relieved by adding lactose or isopropyl-β-D-thiogalactopyranoside (IPTG).
   4593..5181    -  rep_origin     ori: high-copy-number ColE1/pMB1/pBR322/pUC origin of replication
   5352..6212    -  CDS            AmpR: β-lactamase; bla; confers resistance to ampicillin, carbenicillin, and related antibiotics
   6213..6317    -  promoter       AmpR promoter: bla
