[The description below was written by a language model from this plasmid's Addgene catalogue record and pLannotate feature annotations shown in this document.]
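Description:
pCAGGS-I-SceI-Trex2 is a 6.3 kb mammalian expression plasmid built on the pCAGGS backbone. It is propagated in E. coli through a high-copy ColE1/pUC-type origin and selected with ampicillin via the β-lactamase gene and its native promoter. Expression in mammalian cells is driven by the composite CAG arrangement: the human cytomegalovirus immediate early enhancer, the chicken β-actin promoter and a chimeric chicken β-actin/rabbit β-globin intron, with transcripts terminated by the rabbit β-globin polyadenylation signal. The backbone also carries an SV40 origin of replication, which can support episomal replication in cells that supply SV40 large T antigen, plus an SV40 poly(A) signal and remnants of lac regulatory sequence that play no evident part in the payload. No mammalian selection marker is annotated, which suggests transient transfection use.

The insert encodes a single fusion protein. At the N terminus are an SV40 nuclear localization signal and an HA epitope tag, followed by the yeast homing endonuclease I-SceI and then, after a short linker region, mouse Trex2. According to the depositor, I-SceI cuts within its 18 bp recognition site to leave 4-nucleotide single-stranded 3' overhangs, and Trex2, a non-processive 3' exonuclease, can degrade those overhangs. The fusion therefore produces site-specific, non-cohesive chromosomal double-strand breaks. Because the trimmed ends cannot simply be religated to restore the site, subsequent end joining repair leads to efficient loss of chromosomal I-SceI sites. The construct is intended for cells carrying integrated I-SceI target sites, and the associated study concerned end joining of multiple chromosomal breaks and the factors that influence correct end use.
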