Addgene plasmid #44024: pCAGGS-I-SceI-Trex2
Depositing lab: Jeremy Stark. Depositing organization: Beckman Research Institute of the City of Hope. Publication: Correct end use during end joining of multiple chromosomal double strand breaks is influenced by repair protein RAD50, DNA-dependent protein kinase DNA-PKcs, and transcription context. Gunn A, Bennardo N, Cheng A, Stark JM. J Biol Chem. 2011 Dec 9;286(49):42470-82. doi: 10.1074/jbc.M111.309252. Epub 2011 Oct 24. PubMed 22027841.
Backbone
  Vector backbone: pCAGGS
  Vector type: Mammalian Expression
Growth in bacteria
  Bacterial resistance: Ampicillin, 100 μg/mL
  Growth temperature: 37°C
  Growth strain: DH5alpha
  Copy number: Unknown
Gene/Insert
  Gene/Insert name: I-SceI fused to mTREX2
  GenBank ID: NM_001184371 NM_011907
  Promoter: pCAGGS
  Tag / fusion protein: NLS-HA (N terminal on insert)
  Cloning method: Unknown
  Sequencing primers: 5′ ttcctacagctcctgggcaacg; 3′ ttttggcagagggaaaaaga
Terms and licenses: Academic/Nonprofit Terms; Industry Terms: Not Available to Industry
Depositor comments: Mammalian expression vector for I-SceI-Trex2 fusion protein to generate site-specific non-cohesive chromosomal breaks. I-SceI generates a double strand break within its 18 base pair recognition site, leaving 4 nucleotide ssDNA overhangs. Trex2 is a non-processive 3' exonuclease that can degrade the I-SceI 3' overhang. Subsequent end joining repair causes efficient loss of chromosomal I-SceI sites.
How to cite: pCAGGS-I-SceI-Trex2 was a gift from Jeremy Stark (Addgene plasmid # 44024 ; http://n2t.net/addgene:44024 ; RRID:Addgene_44024)
