>Addgene plasmid #44024 | pCAGGS-I-SceI-Trex2 | addgene partial sequence | sequence record 63111 | pCAGGS5 5'-ggttcggcttctggcgtgtgacc-3'
CATGTTCATGCCTTCTTCTTTTTCCTACAGCTCCTGGGCAACGTGCTGGTTATTGTGCTGTCTCATCATT
TTGGCAAAGAATTCCTCGAAATTCAGATCCGCCGCCACTATGGGATCAAGATCGCCAAAAAAGAAGAGAA
AGGTGCCGAAGAAGCATGCAGCACCACCAAAAAAAAAACGAAAAGTAGAAGACCCACGATTTATGTACCC
ATACGATGTTCCTGACTATGCGGGTATGAAA
[354 nt withheld, positions 242-595]
AAAAAAACCATCCCGAACAACCTGGTTGAAAACTACCTGACCCCGATGTCTCTGGCATACTGGTTCATGG
ATGATGGTGGTAAATGGGATTACAACAAAAACTCTACCAACAAATCGATCGTACTGAACACCCAGTCTTT
CACTTTCGAAGAAGTAGAATACCTGGTTAAGGGTCTGCGTAACAAATTCCAACTGAACTGTTACGTAAAA
ATCAACAAAAACAAACCGATCATCTACATCGATTCTATGTCTTACCTGATCTTCTACAACCTGATCAAAC
CGTACCTGATCCCGCAGATGATGTA
